>Addgene plasmid #100397 | pCMV_mEm_4GS_LF82_809 | addgene full sequence | sequence record 208371 | Addgene NGS Result
GTAAAACGACGGCCAGTGAGTTCGAGCTTGCATGCCTGCAGGTCGTTACATAACTTACGGTAAATGGCCC
GCCTGGCTGACCGCCCAACGACCCCCGCCCATTGACGTCAATAATGACGTATGTTCCCATAGTAACGCCA
ATAGGGACTTTCCATTGACGTCAATGGGTGGAGTATTTACGGTAAACTGCCCACTTGGCAGTACATCAAG
TGTATCATATGCCAAGTACGCCCCCTATTGACGTCAATGACGGTAAATGGCCCGCCTGGCATTATGCCCA
GTACATGACCTTATGGGACTTTCCTACTTGGCAGTACATCTACGTATTAGTCATCGCTATTACCATGGTG
ATGCGGTTTTGGCAGTACATCAATGGGCGTGGATAGCGGTTTGACTCACGGGGATTTCCAAGTCTCCACC
CCATTGACGTCAATGGGAGTTTGTTTTGGCACCAAAATCAACGGGACTTTCCAAAATGTCGTAACAACTC
CGCCCCATTGACGCAAATGGGCGGTAGGCGTGTACGGTGGGAGGTCTATATAAGCAGAGCTCGTTTAGTG
AACCGTCAGATCGCCTGGAGACGCCATCCACGCTGTTTTGACCTCCATAGAAGACACCGGGACCGATCCA
GCCTCCGGACTCTAGAGGATCCGGTACTAGAGGAACTGAAAAACCAGAAAGTTAACTGGTAAGTTTAGTC
TTTTTGTCTTTTATTTCAGGTCCCGGATCCGGTGGTGGTGCAAATCAAAGAACTGCTCCTCAGTGGATGT
TGCCTTTACTTCTAGGCCTGTACGGAAGTGTTACTTCTGCTCTAAAAGCTGCGGAATTGTACCCGCGGGC
CCACCATGGTGAGCAAGGGCGAGGAGCTGTTCACCGGGGTGGTGCCCATCCTGGTCGAGCTGGACGGCGA
CGTAAACGGCCACAAGTTCAGCGTGTCCGGCGAGGGCGAGGGCGATGCCACCTACGGCAAGCTGACCCTG
AAGTTCATCTGCACCACCGGCAAGCTGCCCGTGCCCTGGCCCACCCTCGTGACCACCTTGACCTACGGCG
TGCAGTGCTTCGCCCGCTACCCCGACCACATGAAGCAGCACGACTTCTTCAAGTCCGCCATGCCCGAAGG
CTACGTCCAGGAGCGCACCATCTTCTTCAAGGACGACGGCAACTACAAGACCCGCGCCGAGGTGAAGTTC
GAGGGCGACACCCTGGTGAACCGCATCGAGCTGAAGGGCATCGACTTCAAGGAGGACGGCAACATCCTGG
GGCACAAGCTGGAGTACAACTACAACAGCCACAAGGTCTATATCACCGCCGACAAGCAGAAGAACGGCAT
CAAGGTGAACTTCAAGACCCGCCACAACATCGAGGACGGCAGCGTGCAGCTCGCCGACCACTACCAGCAG
AACACCCCCATCGGCGACGGCCCCGTGCTGCTGCCCGACAACCACTACCTGAGCACCCAGTCCAAGCTGA
GCAAAGACCCCAACGAGAAGCGCGATCACATGGTCCTGCTGGAGTTCGTGACCGCCGCCGGGATCACTCT
CGGCATGGACGAGCTGTACAAGCGAATTGGTGGAGGGGGCGGTTCCGGTGGCGGAGGTTCCCGAATTCGT
CGACGGAGATCTGATATGGAAATCACGGCTGATCAGTTTGTGACTTGCCGTAGCAGGAGAGTGCTGACGG
ATGACGGACAGCAGGGGATGGACGGTAAACTAGGTATTGGGTCTTCTACAGAGAAGACTCAAGGGTTGGT
AGCAGCGGTGATTTATGCTAACTGCGCAGACCTTAACAACCAACAGCTTGATGAGATTATCGAGTGGGTT
CGTCTCTATAAGTACTGAATCGGTACCCTCGAGAAGCTTGCGGCCGCGGGGATCCAGACATGATAAGATA
CATTGATGAGTTTGGACAAACCACAACTAGAATGCAGTGAAAAAAATGCTTTATTTGTGAAATTTGTGAT
GCTATTGCTTTATTTGTAACCATTATAAGCTGCAATAAACAAGTTAACAACAACAATTGCATTCATTTTA
TGTTTCAGGTTCAGGGGGAGGTGTGGGAGGTTTTTTCGGATCCTCTAGAGTCGATCTGCAGGCATGCTAG
CTTGGCGTAATCATGGTCATAGCTGTTTCCTGTGTGAAATTGTTATCCGCTCACAATTCCACACAACATA
CGAGCCGGAAGCATAAAGTGTAAAGCCTGGGGTGCCTAATGAGTGAGCTAACTCACATTAATTGCGTTGC
GCTCACTGCCCGCTTTCCAGTCGGGAAACCTGTCGTGCCAGCTGCATTAATGAATCGGCCAACGCGCGGG
GAGAGGCGGTTTGCGTATTGGGCGCTCTTCCGCTTCCTCGCTCACTGACTCGCTGCGCTCGGTCGTTCGG
CTGCGGCGAGCGGTATCAGCTCACTCAAAGGCGGTAATACGGTTATCCACAGAATCAGGGGATAACGCAG
GAAAGAACATGTGAGCAAAAGGCCAGCAAAAGGCCAGGAACCGTAAAAAGGCCGCGTTGCTGGCGTTTTT
CCATAGGCTCCGCCCCCCTGACGAGCATCACAAAAATCGACGCTCAAGTCAGAGGTGGCGAAACCCGACA
GGACTATAAAGATACCAGGCGTTTCCCCCTGGAAGCTCCCTCGTGCGCTCTCCTGTTCCGACCCTGCCGC
TTACCGGATACCTGTCCGCCTTTCTCCCTTCGGGAAGCGTGGCGCTTTCTCATAGCTCACGCTGTAGGTA
TCTCAGTTCGGTGTAGGTCGTTCGCTCCAAGCTGGGCTGTGTGCACGAACCCCCCGTTCAGCCCGACCGC
TGCGCCTTATCCGGTAACTATCGTCTTGAGTCCAACCCGGTAAGACACGACTTATCGCCACTGGCAGCAG
CCACTGGTAACAGGATTAGCAGAGCGAGGTATGTAGGCGGTGCTACAGAGTTCTTGAAGTGGTGGCCTAA
CTACGGCTACACTAGAAGAACAGTATTTGGTATCTGCGCTCTGCTGAAGCCAGTTACCTTCGGAAAAAGA
GTTGGTAGCTCTTGATCCGGCAAACAAACCACCGCTGGTAGCGGTGGTTTTTTTGTTTGCAAGCAGCAGA
TTACGCGCAGAAAAAAAGGATCTCAAGAAGATCCTTTGATCTTTTCTACGGGGTCTGACGCTCAGTGGAA
CGAAAACTCACGTTAAGGGATTTTGGTCATGAGATTATCAAAAAGGATCTTCACCTAGATCCTTTTAAAT
TAAAAATGAAGTTTTAAATCAATCTAAAGTATATATGAGTAAACTTGGTCTGACAGTTACCAATGCTTAA
TCAGTGAGGCACCTATCTCAGCGATCTGTCTATTTCGTTCATCCATAGTTGCCTGACTCCCCGTCGTGTA
GATAACTACGATACGGGAGGGCTTACCATCTGGCCCCAGTGCTGCAATGATACCGCGAGACCCACGCTCA
CCGGCTCCAGATTTATCAGCAATAAACCAGCCAGCCGGAAGGGCCGAGCGCAGAAGTGGTCCTGCAACTT
TATCCGCCTCCATCCAGTCTATTAATTGTTGCCGGGAAGCTAGAGTAAGTAGTTCGCCAGTTAATAGTTT
GCGCAACGTTGTTGCCATTGCTACAGGCATCGTGGTGTCACGCTCGTCGTTTGGTATGGCTTCATTCAGC
TCCGGTTCCCAACGATCAAGGCGAGTTACATGATCCCCCATGTTGTGCAAAAAAGCGGTTAGCTCCTTCG
GTCCTCCGATCGTTGTCAGAAGTAAGTTGGCCGCAGTGTTATCACTCATGGTTATGGCAGCACTGCATAA
TTCTCTTACTGTCATGCCATCCGTAAGATGCTTTTCTGTGACTGGTGAGTACTCAACCAAGTCATTCTGA
GAATAGTGTATGCGGCGACCGAGTTGCTCTTGCCCGGCGTCAATACGGGATAATACCGCGCCACATAGCA
GAACTTTAAAAGTGCTCATCATTGGAAAACGTTCTTCGGGGCGAAAACTCTCAAGGATCTTACCGCTGTT
GAGATCCAGTTCGATGTAACCCACTCGTGCACCCAACTGATCTTCAGCATCTTTTACTTTCACCAGCGTT
TCTGGGTGAGCAAAAACAGGAAGGCAAAATGCCGCAAAAAAGGGAATAAGGGCGACACGGAAATGTTGAA
TACTCATACTCTTCCTTTTTCAATATTATTGAAGCATTTATCAGGGTTATTGTCTCATGAGCGGATACAT
ATTTGAATGTATTTAGAAAAATAAACAAATAGGGGTTCCGCGCACATTTCCCCGAAAAGTGCCACCTGAC
GTCTAAGAAACCATTATTATCATGACATTAACCTATAAAAATAGGCGTATCACGAGGCCCTTTCGTCTCG
CGCGTTTCGGTGATGACGGTGAAAACCTCTGACACATGCAGCTCCCGGAGACGGTCACAGCTTGTCTGTA
AGCGGATGCCGGGAGCAGACAAGCCCGTCAGGGCGCGTCAGCGGGTGTTGGCGGGTGTCGGGGCTGGCTT
AACTATGCGGCATCAGAGCAGATTGTACTGAGAGTGCACCATATGCGGTGTGAAATACCGCACAGATGCG
TAAGGAGAAAATACCGCATCAGGCGCCATTCGCCATTCAGGCTGCGCAACTGTTGGGAAGGGCGATCGGT
GCGGGCCTCTTCGCTATTACGCCAGCTGGCGAAAGGGGGATGTGCTGCAAGGCGATTAAGTTGGGTAACG
CCAGGGTTTTCCCAGTCACGACGTT
Features (pLannotate 1.2.2; 16 found; start..end, strand, type, name):
     25..45      -  misc_feature   MCS (fragment): pUC18/19 multiple cloning site
     44..347     +  enhancer       CMV enhancer: human cytomegalovirus immediate early enhancer
    348..551     +  promoter       CMV promoter: human cytomegalovirus (CMV) immediate early promoter
    689..785     +  intron         SV40 intron: modified SV40 intron with splice donor and acceptor sites
    846..1562    +  CDS            mEmerald: mEmerald is a basic (constitutively fluorescent) green fluorescent protein published in 1998, derived from Aequorea victoria. It is reported to be a very rapidly-maturing monomer with moderate acid sensitivity.
   1871..2005    -  polyA_signal   SV40 poly(A) signal: SV40 polyadenylation signal
   2140..2156    -  protein_bind   lac operator: The lac repressor binds to the lac operator to inhibit transcription in E. coli. This inhibition can be relieved by adding lactose or isopropyl-β-D-thiogalactopyranoside (IPTG). lac repressor encoded by lacI
   2164..2194    -  promoter       lac promoter: promoter for the E. coli lac operon
   2209..2230    -  protein_bind   CAP binding site: CAP binding activates transcription in the presence of cAMP. E. coli catabolite activator protein
   2243..2335    -  CDS            lacI (fragment): lac repressor; lacI; The lac repressor binds to the lac operator to inhibit transcription in E. coli. This inhibition can be relieved by adding lactose or isopropyl-β-D-thiogalactopyranoside (IPTG).
   2518..3106    -  rep_origin     ori: high-copy-number ColE1/pMB1/pBR322/pUC origin of replication
   3277..4137    -  CDS            AmpR: β-lactamase; bla; confers resistance to ampicillin, carbenicillin, and related antibiotics
   4138..4242    -  promoter       AmpR promoter: bla
   4337..4372    +  CDS            rop (fragment): Rop protein, which maintains plasmids at low copy number; rop
   4474..4573    +  misc_feature   bom (fragment): basis of mobility region from pBR322
   4579..19      -  CDS            lacZα (fragment) (across the origin): LacZα fragment of β-galactosidase; lacZ fragment
