[The description below was written by a language model from this plasmid's Addgene catalogue record and pLannotate feature annotations shown in this document.]
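Description:
pCMV_mEm_4GS_LF82_809 is a mammalian expression plasmid built on a pCMV backbone that produces the Escherichia coli LF82_809 coding sequence as a fusion to the green fluorescent protein mEmerald. It is maintained in E. coli through a high-copy ColE1/pUC-type origin and selected with ampicillin via the β-lactamase gene and its own promoter. The annotation also picks up leftover fragments of pUC/pBR322 ancestry (lac promoter and operator, CAP site, partial lacI, lacZα, rop and bom sequences); these appear to be backbone remnants rather than functional parts of the expression unit. No mammalian selection marker is annotated, which suggests use by transient transfection.

The expression cassette starts with the human cytomegalovirus immediate-early enhancer and promoter, followed by a modified SV40 intron with splice donor and acceptor sites, an element commonly included to improve mRNA processing and expression. The mEmerald open reading frame comes next and sits at the N terminus of the fusion. The "4GS" in the plasmid name suggests a glycine-serine linker between tag and insert, although the record does not describe it. The 213 bp LF82_809 insert, introduced by ligation-independent cloning, is not annotated in the feature table, but by size and position it should lie in the gap between mEmerald and the SV40 polyadenylation signal that terminates the transcript. The record does not state the function of LF82_809.

According to the associated publication, the construct belongs to a set used in a multi-phenotypic imaging screen that expressed bacterial proteins exogenously in HeLa cells to identify candidate effectors. The fluorescent tag allows transfected cells and the localisation of the fusion protein to be seen by microscopy.
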