Addgene plasmid #100397: pCMV_mEm_4GS_LF82_809
Purpose: Mammalian expression of E. coli LF82_809 CDS fused to mEmerald
Depositing lab: Alan Huett. Depositing organization: University of Nottingham. Publication: A multi-phenotypic imaging screen to identify bacterial effectors by exogenous expression in a HeLa cell line. Collins A, Huett A. Sci Data. 2018 May 15;5:180081. doi: 10.1038/sdata.2018.81. PubMed 29762554.
Backbone
  Vector backbone: pCMV
  Backbone size w/o insert (bp): 4502
  Vector type: Mammalian Expression
Growth in bacteria
  Bacterial resistance: Ampicillin, 100 μg/mL
  Growth temperature: 37°C
  Growth strain: XL1 Blue
  Copy number: High Copy
Gene/Insert
  Gene/Insert name: LF82_809
  Insert size (bp): 213
  Promoter: CMV
  Tag / fusion protein: mEmerald (N terminal on backbone)
  Cloning method: Ligation Independent Cloning
  Sequencing primers: 5′ ACTTCTGCTCTAAAAGCTGCGG; 3′ CACTGCATTCTAGTTGTGGTTTGTC
Terms and licenses: Academic/Nonprofit Terms; Industry Terms: Not Available to Industry
How to cite: pCMV_mEm_4GS_LF82_809 was a gift from Alan Huett (Addgene plasmid # 100397 ; http://n2t.net/addgene:100397 ; RRID:Addgene_100397)
