>Addgene plasmid #100397 | pCMV_mEm_4GS_LF82_809 | depositor partial sequence | sequence record 183716 | Sequence across LF82 gene insert region
CTCGGCATGGACGAGCTGTACAAGCGAATTGGTGGAGGGGGCGGTTCCGGTGGCGGAGGTTCCCGAATTC
GTCGACGGAGATCTGATATGGAAATCACGGCTGATCAGTTTGTGACTTGCCGTAGCAGGAGAGTGCTGAC
GGATGACGGACAGCAGGGGATGGACGGTAAACTAGGTATTGGGTCTTCTACAGAGAAGACTCAAGGGTTG
GTAGCAGCGGTGATTTATGCTAACTGCGCAGACCTTAACAACCAACAGCTTGATGAGATTATCGAGTGGG
TTCGTCTCTATAAGTACTGAATCGGTACCCTCGAGAAGCTTGCGGCCGCGGGGATCCAGACATGATAAGA
TACATTGATGAGTTTGGACAAACCACAACTAGAATGCAGTGAAAAAAATGCTTTATTTGTGAAATTTGTG
ATGCTATTGCTTTATTTGTAACCATTATAAGCTGCAATAAACAAGTTAACAACAACAATTGCATTCATTT
TATGTTTCAGGTTCAGGGGGAGGTGTGGGAGGTTTTTTCGGATCCTCTAGAGTCGATCTGCAGGCATGCT
AGCTTGGCGTAATCATGGTCATAGCTGTTTCCTGTGTGAAATTGTTATCCGCTCACAATTCCACACAACA
TACGAGCCGGAAGCATAAAGTGTAAAGCCTGGGGTGCCTAATGAGTGAGCTAACTCACATTAATTGCGTT
GCGCTCACTGCCCGCTTTCCAGTCGGGAAACCTGTCGTGCCAGCTGCATTAATGAATCGGCCAACGCGCG
GGGAGAGGCGGTTTGCGTATTGGGCGCTCTTCCGCTTCCTCGCTCACTGACTCGCTGCGCTCGGTCGTTC
GGCTGCGGCGAGCGGTATCAGCTCACTCAAAGGCGGTAATACNGTTATCCACAGAATCNGGGGATAACGC
